Addgene plasmid #136521: pEN_TTmiRc2_BirA
Purpose: Used as a donor vector to clone into pSLIK
Depositing lab: Kevin Janes. Publication: Sporadic activation of an oxidative stress-dependent NRF2-p53 signaling network in breast epithelial spheroids and premalignancies. Pereira EJ, Burns JS, Lee CY, Marohl T, Calderon D, Wang L, Atkins KA, Wang CC, Janes KA. Sci Signal. 2020 Apr 14;13(627). pii: 13/627/eaba4200. doi: 10.1126/scisignal.aba4200. PubMed 32291314.
Backbone
  Vector backbone: pEN_TTmiRc2
  Backbone manufacturer: Addgene #25752
  Backbone size w/o insert (bp): 4422
  Modifications to backbone: . This construct does NOT contatin the ccdB gene.
  Vector type: entry vector for gateway cloning
Growth in bacteria
  Bacterial resistance: Gentamicin, 10 μg/mL
  Growth temperature: 37°C
  Growth strain: DH5alpha
  Copy number: Unknown
Gene/Insert
  Gene/Insert name: BirA
  Species: E.coli
  Insert size (bp): 963
  Mutation: R118G (highly promiscuous form)
  Cloning method: Restriction Enzyme; 5′ cloning site SpeI (destroyed during cloning); 3′ cloning site SpeI (destroyed during cloning)
  Sequencing primers: 5′ TGATAGAGAACGTATGTCGAGG
Terms and licenses: Academic/Nonprofit Terms; Industry Terms: Not Available to Industry
How to cite: pEN_TTmiRc2_BirA was a gift from Kevin Janes (Addgene plasmid # 136521 ; http://n2t.net/addgene:136521 ; RRID:Addgene_136521)
