[The description below was written by a language model from this plasmid's Addgene catalogue record and pLannotate feature annotations shown in this document.]
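Description:
pEN_TTmiRc2_BirA is a Gateway entry vector built on the pEN_TTmiRc2 backbone and intended as a donor for LR recombination into the pSLIK destination vector. It is propagated in E. coli from a high-copy ColE1/pUC-type origin and selected with gentamicin. The gentamicin acetyltransferase gene (aacC1), driven by a class 1 integron Pc promoter, sits between two fragments of a kanamycin resistance gene, which suggests the gentamicin cassette was inserted into, and disrupts, an original KanR marker. rrnB T1 and T2 terminators lie upstream of attL1, where they help insulate the transferable cassette from plasmid read-through transcription. The record notes that this construct does not carry the ccdB counterselection gene.

The segment flanked by attL1 and attL2 contains the tight TRE promoter (seven tet operator repeats followed by a minimal CMV promoter) directly upstream of a 963 bp coding sequence for E. coli BirA carrying the R118G mutation. This mutant biotin protein ligase, also known as BirA* or BioID, is highly promiscuous and biotinylates nearby proteins rather than only its natural substrate, which is the basis of proximity-labelling approaches. The insert was cloned through SpeI sites that were destroyed in the process. No polyadenylation signal, tag or fusion partner is annotated within the att-flanked cassette, and the feature table shows no miR-30-type shRNA element despite the backbone name. After LR transfer into pSLIK, the cassette would place BirA* under tetracycline/doxycycline-responsive control. The record does not state the specific experimental role beyond serving as a donor vector.
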