Features (pLannotate 1.2.2; 12 found; start..end, strand, type, name):
     87..401     +  promoter       tight TRE promoter: Tet-responsive promoter PTight, consisting of seven tet operator sequences followed by the minimal CMV promoter
    408..1370    +  CDS            BirA(R118G): promiscuous R118G mutant of the E. coli biotin protein ligase (Cronan, 2005) also known as BirA* or BioID
   1376..1475    -  protein_bind   attL2: mutant version of attL; recombination site for the Gateway® LR reaction LR Clonase™
   1598..2224    +  CDS            KanR (fragment): aminoglycoside phosphotransferase; aph(3')-Ia; confers resistance to kanamycin in bacteria or G418 (Geneticin®) in eukaryotes
   2258..2791    -  CDS            GmR: gentamycin acetyltransferase; aacC1; confers resistance to gentamycin
   2980..3008    -  promoter       Pc promoter: intI1 (promoter lies within the coding sequence); class 1 integron promoter
   2986..3333    -  CDS            YPR2_ECOLX (fragment): Protein predicted: Swiss-Prot protein existence level 4. From Escherichia coli.
   3338..3522    +  CDS            KanR (fragment): aminoglycoside phosphotransferase; aph(3')-Ia; confers resistance to kanamycin in bacteria or G418 (Geneticin®) in eukaryotes
   3665..4253    +  rep_origin     ori: high-copy-number ColE1/pMB1/pBR322/pUC origin of replication
   4421..4464    -  terminator     rrnB T1 terminator: Escherichia coli rrnB; transcription terminator T1 from the E. coli rrnB gene
   4596..4623    +  terminator     rrnB T2 terminator: transcription terminator T2 from the E. coli rrnB gene
   4673..55      +  protein_bind   attL1 (across the origin): mutant version of attL; recombination site for the Gateway® LR reaction LR Clonase™
>Addgene plasmid #136521 | pEN_TTmiRc2_BirA | addgene full sequence | sequence record 272436 | Addgene NGS Result
CAAATTGATAAGCAATGCTTTTTTATAATGCCAACTTTGTACAAAAAAGCAGGCTTTAAAGGAACCAATT
CAGTCGACTGGATCCCGAGTTTACTCCCTATCAGTGATAGAGAACGTATGTCGAGTTTACTCCCTATCAG
TGATAGAGAACGATGTCGAGTTTACTCCCTATCAGTGATAGAGAACGTATGTCGAGTTTACTCCCTATCA
GTGATAGAGAACGTATGTCGAGTTTACTCCCTATCAGTGATAGAGAACGTATGTCGAGTTTATCCCTATC
AGTGATAGAGAACGTATGTCGAGTTTACTCCCTATCAGTGATAGAGAACGTATGTCGAGGTAGGCGTGTA
CGGTGGGAGGCCTATATAAGCAGAGCTCGTTTAGTGAACCGTCAGATCGCCACTAGAATGAAGGACAACA
CCGTGCCCCTGAAGCTGATCGCCCTGCTGGCCAACGGCGAGTTCCACTCTGGCGAGCAGCTGGGAGAGAC
CCTGGGAATGAGCAGAGCCGCCATCAACAAGCACATCCAGACACTGAGAGACTGGGGAGTGGACGTGTTC
ACCGTGCCTGGCAAGGGCTACAGCCTGCCTGAGCCTATCCAGCTGCTGAACGCCAAGCAGATCCTGGGAC
AGCTGGATGGCGGAAGCGTGGCCGTGCTGCCTGTGATCGACTCCACCAATCAGTACCTGCTGGACAGAAT
CGGAGAGCTGAAGTCCGGCGACGCCTGCATCGCCGAGTACCAGCAGGCTGGCAGAGGAGGCAGAGGACGG
AAGTGGTTCAGCCCATTCGGAGCCAACCTGTACCTGTCCATGTTCTGGAGACTGGAGCAGGGACCTGCTG
CTGCCATCGGACTGAGTCTGGTGATCGGAATCGTGATGGCCGAGGTGCTGAGAAAGCTGGGAGCCGACAA
GGTGAGAGTGAAGTGGCCTAATGACCTGTACCTCCAGGACCGCAAGCTGGCTGGCATCCTGGTGGAGCTG
ACAGGCAAGACAGGCGATGCCGCTCAGATCGTGATCGGAGCCGGAATCAACATGGCCATGAGAAGAGTGG
AGGAGAGCGTGGTGAACCAGGGCTGGATCACCCTGCAGGAGGCTGGCATCAACCTGGACCGGAACACCCT
GGCCGCCATGCTGATCAGAGAGCTGAGAGCCGCTCTGGAGCTGTTCGAGCAGGAGGGACTGGCTCCTTAC
CTGAGCAGATGGGAGAAGCTGGACAACTTCATCAACAGACCTGTGAAGCTGATCATCGGCGACAAGGAAA
TCTTCGGCATCTCCAGAGGAATCGACAAGCAGGGAGCTCTGCTGCTGGAGCAGGACGGAATCATCAAGCC
CTGGATGGGCGGAGAAATCTCCCTGAGAAGCGCAGAGAAGACTAGACCCAGCTTTCTTGTACAAAGTTGG
CATTATAAGAAAGCATTGCTTATCAATTTGTTGCAACGAACAGGTCACTATCAGTCAAAATAAAATCATT
ATTTGCCATCCAGCTGCAGCTCTGGCCCGTGTCTCAAAATCTCTGATGTTACATTGCACAAGATAAAAAT
ATATCATCATGAACAATAAAACTGTCTGCTTACATAAACAGTAATACAAGGGGTGTTATGAGCCATATTC
AACGGGAAACGTCGAGGCCGCGATTAAATTCCAACATGGATGCTGATTTATATGGGTATAAATGGGCTCG
CGATAATGTCGGGCAATCAGGTGCGACAATCTATCGCTTGTATGGGAAGCCCGATGCGCCAGAGTTGTTT
CTGAAACATGGCAAAGGTAGCGTTGCCAATGATGTTACAGATGAGATGGTCAGACTAAACTGGCTGACGG
AATTTATGCCTCTTCCGACCATCAAGCATTTTATCCGTACTCCTGATGATGCATGGTTACTCACCACTGC
GATCCCCGGAAAAACAGCATTCCAGGTATTAGAAGAATATCCTGATTCAGGTGAAAATATTGTTGATGCG
CTGGCAGTGTCCCTGCGCCGGTTGCATTCGATTCCTGTTTGTAATTGTCCTTTTAACAGCGATCGCGTAT
TTCGTCTCGCTCAGGCGCAATCACGAATGAATAACGGTTTGGTTGATGCGAGTGATTTTGATGACGAGCG
TAATGGCTGGCCTGTTGAACAAGTCTGGAAAGAAATGCATAAACTTTTGCCATTCTCACCGGATTCAGTC
GTCACTCATGGTGATTTCTCACTTGATAACCTTATTTTTGACGAGGGGAAATTAGGCCGGGAAGCCGATC
TCGGCTTGAACGAATTGTTAGGTGGCGGTACTTGGGTCGATATCAAAGTGCATCACTTCTTCCCGTATGC
CCAACTTTGTATAGAGAGCCACTGCGGGATCGTCACCGTAATCTGCTTGCACGTAGATCACATAAGCACC
AAGCGCGTTGGCCTCATGCTTGAGGAGATTGATGAGCGCGGTGGCAATGCCCTGCCTCCGGTGCTCGCCG
GAGACTGCGAGATCATAGATATAGATCTCACTACGCGGCTGCTCAAACTTGGGCAGAACGTAAGCCGCGA
GAGCGCCAACAACCGCTTCTTGGTCGAAGGCAGCAAGCGCGATGAATGTCTTACTACGGAGCAAGTTCCC
GAGGTAATCGGAGTCCGGCTGATGTTGGGAGTAGGTGGCTACGTCTCCGAACTCACGACCGAAAAGATCA
AGAGCAGCCCGCATGGATTTGACTTGGTCAGGGCCGAGCCTACATGTGCGAATGATGCCCATACTTGAGC
CACCTAACTTTGTTTTAGGGCGACTGCCCTGCTGCGTAACATCGTTGCTGCTGCGTAACATCGTTGCTGC
TCCATAACATCAAACATCGACCCACGGCGTAACGCGCTTGCTGCTTGGATGCCCGAGGCATAGACTGTAC
AAAAAAACAGTCATAACAAGCCATGAAAACCGCCACTGCGCCGTTACCACCGCTGCGTTCGGTCAAGGTT
CTGGACCAGTTGCGTGAGCGCATACGCTACTTGCATTACAGTTTACGAACCGAACAGGCTTATGTCAACT
GGGTTCGTGCCTTCATCCGTTTCCACGGTGTGCGTCACCCGGCAACCTTGGGCAGCAGCGAAGTCGAGGC
ATTTCTGTCCTGGCTGGCGAACGAGCGCAAGGTTTCGGTCTCCACGCATCGTCAGGCATTGGCGGCCTTG
CTGTTCTTCTACGGCAAGGTGCTGTGCACGGATCTGCCCTGGCTTCAGGAGATCGGAAGACCTCGGCCGT
CGCGGCGCTTGCCGGTGGTGCTGACCCCGGATGAAGTGGTTCGCATCCTCGGTTTTCTGGAAGGCGAGCA
TCGTTTGTTCGCCCAGGACTCTAGCTATAGTTCTAGTGGTTGGCTACTAATAGGTTGTATTGATGTTGGA
CGAGTCGGAATCGCAGACCGATACCAGGATCTTGCCATCCTATGGAACTGCCTCGGTGAGTTTTCTCCTT
CATTACAGAAACGGCTTTTTCAAAAATATGGTATTGATAATCCTGATATGAATAAATTGCAGTTTCATTT
GATGCTCGATGAGTTTTTCTAATCAGAATTGGTTAATTGGTTGTAACACTGGCAGAGCATTACGCTGACT
TGACGGGACGGCGCAAGCTCATGACCAAAATCCCTTAACGTGAGTTTTCGTTCCACTGAGCGTCAGACCC
CGTAGAAAAGATCAAAGGATCTTCTTGAGATCCTTTTTTTCTGCGCGTAATCTGCTGCTTGCAAACAAAA
AAACCACCGCTACCAGCGGTGGTTTGTTTGCCGGATCAAGAGCTACCAACTCTTTTTCCGAAGGTAACTG
GCTTCAGCAGAGCGCAGATACCAAATACTGTTCTTCTAGTGTAGCCGTAGTTAGGCCACCACTTCAAGAA
CTCTGTAGCACCGCCTACATACCTCGCTCTGCTAATCCTGTTACCAGTGGCTGCTGCCAGTGGCGATAAG
TCGTGTCTTACCGGGTTGGACTCAAGACGATAGTTACCGGATAAGGCGCAGCGGTCGGGCTGAACGGGGG
GTTCGTGCACACAGCCCAGCTTGGAGCGAACGACCTACACCGAACTGAGATACCTACAGCGTGAGCTATG
AGAAAGCGCCACGCTTCCCGAAGGGAGAAAGGCGGACAGGTATCCGGTAAGCGGCAGGGTCGGAACAGGA
GAGCGCACGAGGGAGCTTCCAGGGGGAAACGCCTGGTATCTTTATAGTCCTGTCGGGTTTCGCCACCTCT
GACTTGAGCGTCGATTTTTGTGATGCTCGTCAGGGGGGCGGAGCCTATGGAAAAACGCCAGCAACGCGGC
CTTTTTACGGTTCCTGGCCTTTTGCTGGCCTTTTGCTCACATGTTCTTTCCTGCGTTATCCCCTGATTCT
GTGGATAACCGTATTACCGCTAGCATGGATCTCGGGGACGTCTAACTACTAAGCGAGAGTAGGGAACTGC
CAGGCATCAAATAAAACGAAAGGCTCAGTCGGAAGACTGGGCCTTTCGTTTTATCTGTTGTTTGTCGGTG
AACGCTCTCCTGAGTAGGACAAATCCGCCGGGAGCGGATTTGAACGTTGTGAAGCAACGGCCCGGAGGGT
GGCGGGCAGGACGCCCGCCATAAACTGCCAGGCATCAAACTAAGCAGAAGGCCATCCTGACGGATGGCCT
TTTTGCGTTTCTACAAACTCTTCCTGTTAGTTAGTTACTTAAGCTCGGGCCCCAAATAATGATTTTATTT
TGACTGATAGTGACCTGTTCGTTGCAA
