>Addgene plasmid #136521 | pEN_TTmiRc2_BirA | depositor partial sequence | sequence record 263384 | pEN_TTmiRc2_BirA sequence 4717 bps
CTGACGGATGGCCTTTTTGCGTTTCTACAAACTCTTCCTGTTAGTTAGTTACTTAAGCTCGGGCCCCAAA
TAATGATTTTATTTTGACTGATAGTGACCTGTTCGTTGCAACAAATTGATAAGCAATGCTTTTTTATAAT
GCCAACTTTGTACAAAAAAGCAGGCTTTAAAGGAACCAATTCAGTCGACTGGATCCCGAGTTTACTCCCT
ATCAGTGATAGAGAACGTATGTCGAGTTTACTCCCTATCAGTGATAGAGAACGATGTCGAGTTTACTCCC
TATCAGTGATAGAGAACGTATGTCGAGTTTACTCCCTATCAGTGATAGAGAACGTATGTCGAGTTTACTC
CCTATCAGTGATAGAGAACGTATGTCGAGTTTATCCCTATCAGTGATAGAGAACGTATGTCGAGTTTACT
CCCTATCAGTGATAGAGAACGTATGTCGAGGTAGGCGTGTACGGTGGGAGGCCTATATAAGCAGAGCTCG
TTTAGTGAACCGTCAGATCGCCACTAGAATGAAGGACAACACCGTGCCCCTGAAGCTGATCGCCCTGCTG
GCCAACGGCGAGTTCCACTCTGGCGAGCAGCTGGGAGAGACCCTGGGAATGAGCAGAGCCGCCATCAACA
AGCACATCCAGACACTGAGAGACTGGGGAGTGGACGTGTTCACCGTGCCTGGCAAGGGCTACAGCCTGCC
TGAGCCTATCCAGCTGCTGAACGCCAAGCAGATCCTGGGACAGCTGGATGGCGGAAGCGTGGCCGTGCTG
CCTGTGATCGACTCCACCAATCAGTACCTGCTGGACAGAATCGGAGAGCTGAAGTCCGGCGACGCCTGCA
TCGCCGAGTACCAGCAGGCTGGCAGAGGAGGCAGAGGACGGAAGTGGTTCAGCCCATTCGGAGCCAACCT
GTACCTGTCCATGTTCTGGAGACTGGAGCAGGGACCTGCTGCTGCCATCGGACTGAGTCTGGTGATCGGA
ATCGTGATGGCCGAGGTGCTGAGAAAGCTGGGAGCCGACAAGGTGAGAGTGAAGTGGCCTAATGACCTGT
ACCTCCAGGACCGCAAGCTGGCTGGCATCCTGGTGGAGCTGACAGGCAAGACAGGCGATGCCGCTCAGAT
CGTGATCGGAGCCGGAATCAACATGGCCATGAGAAGAGTGGAGGAGAGCGTGGTGAACCAGGGCTGGATC
ACCCTGCAGGAGGCTGGCATCAACCTGGACCGGAACACCCTGGCCGCCATGCTGATCAGAGAGCTGAGAG
CCGCTCTGGAGCTGTTCGAGCAGGAGGGACTGGCTCCTTACCTGAGCAGATGGGAGAAGCTGGACAACTT
CATCAACAGACCTGTGAAGCTGATCATCGGCGACAAGGAAATCTTCGGCATCTCCAGAGGAATCGACAAG
CAGGGAGCTCTGCTGCTGGAGCAGGACGGAATCATCAAGCCCTGGATGGGCGGAGAAATCTCCCTGAGAA
GCGCAGAGAAGACTAGACCCAGCTTTCTTGTACAAAGTTGGCATTATAAGAAAGCATTGCTTATCAATTT
GTTGCAACGAACAGGTCACTATCAGTCAAAATAAAATCATTATTTGCCATCCAGCTGCAGCTCTGGCCCG
TGTCTCAAAATCTCTGATGTTACATTGCACAAGATAAAAATATATCATCATGAACAATAAAACTGTCTGC
TTACATAAACAGTAATACAAGGGGTGTTATGAGCCATATTCAACGGGAAACGTCGAGGCCGCGATTAAAT
TCCAACATGGATGCTGATTTATATGGGTATAAATGGGCTCGCGATAATGTCGGGCAATCAGGTGCGACAA
TCTATCGCTTGTATGGGAAGCCCGATGCGCCAGAGTTGTTTCTGAAACATGGCAAAGGTAGCGTTGCCAA
TGATGTTACAGATGAGATGGTCAGACTAAACTGGCTGACGGAATTTATGCCTCTTCCGACCATCAAGCAT
TTTATCCGTACTCCTGATGATGCATGGTTACTCACCACTGCGATCCCCGGAAAAACAGCATTCCAGGTAT
TAGAAGAATATCCTGATTCAGGTGAAAATATTGTTGATGCGCTGGCAGTGTCCCTGCGCCGGTTGCATTC
GATTCCTGTTTGTAATTGTCCTTTTAACAGCGATCGCGTATTTCGTCTCGCTCAGGCGCAATCACGAATG
AATAACGGTTTGGTTGATGCGAGTGATTTTGATGACGAGCGTAATGGCTGGCCTGTTGAACAAGTCTGGA
AAGAAATGCATAAACTTTTGCCATTCTCACCGGATTCAGTCGTCACTCATGGTGATTTCTCACTTGATAA
CCTTATTTTTGACGAGGGGAAATTAGGCCGGGAAGCCGATCTCGGCTTGAACGAATTGTTAGGTGGCGGT
ACTTGGGTCGATATCAAAGTGCATCACTTCTTCCCGTATGCCCAACTTTGTATAGAGAGCCACTGCGGGA
TCGTCACCGTAATCTGCTTGCACGTAGATCACATAAGCACCAAGCGCGTTGGCCTCATGCTTGAGGAGAT
TGATGAGCGCGGTGGCAATGCCCTGCCTCCGGTGCTCGCCGGAGACTGCGAGATCATAGATATAGATCTC
ACTACGCGGCTGCTCAAACCTGGGCAGAACGTAAGCCGCGAGAGCGCCAACAACCGCTTCTTGGTCGAAG
GCAGCAAGCGCGATGAATGTCTTACTACGGAGCAAGTTCCCGAGGTAATCGGAGTCCGGCTGATGTTGGG
AGTAGGTGGCTACGTCTCCGAACTCACGACCGAAAAGATCAAGAGCAGCCCGCATGGATTTGACTTGGTC
AGGGCCGAGCCTACATGTGCGAATGATGCCCATACTTGAGCCACCTAACTTTGTTTTAGGGCGACTGCCC
TGCTGCGTAACATCGTTGCTGCTGCGTAACATCGTTGCTGCTCCATAACATCAAACATCGACCCACGGCG
TAACGCGCTTGCTGCTTGGATGCCCGAGGCATAGACTGTACAAAAAAACAGTCATAACAAGCCATGAAAA
CCGCCACTGCGCCGTTACCACCGCTGCGTTCGGTCAAGGTTCTGGACCAGTTGCGTGAGCGCATACGCTA
CTTGCATTACAGTTTACGAACCGAACAGGCTTATGTCAACTGGGTTCGTGCCTTCATCCGTTTCCACGGT
GTGCGTCACCCGGCAACCTTGGGCAGCAGCGAAGTCGAGGCATTTCTGTCCTGGCTGGCGAACGAGCGCA
AGGTTTCGGTCTCCACGCATCGTCAGGCATTGGCGGCCTTGCTGTTCTTCTACGGCAAGGTGCTGTGCAC
GGATCTGCCCTGGCTTCAGGAGATCGGAAGACCTCGGCCGTCGCGGCGCTTGCCGGTGGTGCTGACCCCG
GATGAAGTGGTTCGCATCCTCGGTTTTCTGGAAGGCGAGCATCGTTTGTTCGCCCAGGACTCTAGCTATA
GTTCTAGTGGTTGGCTACTAATAGGTTGTATTGATGTTGGACGAGTCGGAATCGCAGACCGATACCAGGA
TCTTGCCATCCTATGGAACTGCCTCGGTGAGTTTTCTCCTTCATTACAGAAACGGCTTTTTCAAAAATAT
GGTATTGATAATCCTGATATGAATAAATTGCAGTTTCATTTGATGCTCGATGAGTTTTTCTAATCAGAAT
TGGTTAATTGGTTGTAACACTGGCAGAGCATTACGCTGACTTGACGGGACGGCGCAAGCTCATGACCAAA
ATCCCTTAACGTGAGTTTTCGTTCCACTGAGCGTCAGACCCCGTAGAAAAGATCAAAGGATCTTCTTGAG
ATCCTTTTTTTCTGCGCGTAATCTGCTGCTTGCAAACAAAAAAACCACCGCTACCAGCGGTGGTTTGTTT
GCCGGATCAAGAGCTACCAACTCTTTTTCCGAAGGTAACTGGCTTCAGCAGAGCGCAGATACCAAATACT
GTCCTTCTAGTGTAGCCGTAGTTAGGCCACCACTTCAAGAACTCTGTAGCACCGCCTACATACCTCGCTC
TGCTAATCCTGTTACCAGTGGCTGCTGCCAGTGGCGATAAGTCGTGTCTTACCGGGTTGGACTCAAGACG
ATAGTTACCGGATAAGGCGCAGCGGTCGGGCTGAACGGGGGGTTCGTGCACACAGCCCAGCTTGGAGCGA
ACGACCTACACCGAACTGAGATACCTACAGCGTGAGCTATGAGAAAGCGCCACGCTTCCCGAAGGGAGAA
AGGCGGACAGGTATCCGGTAAGCGGCAGGGTCGGAACAGGAGAGCGCACGAGGGAGCTTCCAGGGGGAAA
CGCCTGGTATCTTTATAGTCCTGTCGGGTTTCGCCACCTCTGACTTGAGCGTCGATTTTTGTGATGCTCG
TCAGGGGGGCGGAGCCTATGGAAAAACGCCAGCAACGCGGCCTTTTTACGGTTCCTGGCCTTTTGCTGGC
CTTTTGCTCACATGTTCTTTCCTGCGTTATCCCCTGATTCTGTGGATAACCGTATTACCGCTAGCATGGA
TCTCGGGGACGTCTAACTACTAAGCGAGAGTAGGGAACTGCCAGGCATCAAATAAAACGAAAGGCTCAGT
CGGAAGACTGGGCCTTTCGTTTTATCTGTTGTTTGTCGGTGAACGCTCTCCTGAGTAGGACAAATCCGCC
GGGAGCGGATTTGAACGTTGTGAAGCAACGGCCCGGAGGGTGGCGGGCAGGACGCCCGCCATAAACTGCC
AGGCATCAAACTAAGCAGAAGGCCATC
